>Addgene plasmid #62126 | pMuLE ENTR CMV/TO-miR-30 L5-L4 | depositor full sequence | sequence record 101410 | Full Sequence
CTAGAGGCACCCAACTTTTCTATACAAAGTTGGCATTATAAGAAAGCATTGCTTATCAATTTGTTGCAAC
GAACAGGTCACTATCAGTCAAAATAAAATCATTATTTGCCATCCAGCTGCAGGGCGGCCGCGATATCCCC
TATAGTGAGTCGTATTACATGGTCATAGCTGTTTCCTGGCAGCTCTGGCCCGTGTCTCAAAATCTCTGAT
GTTACATTGCACAAGATAAAAATATATCATCATGAACAATAAAACTGTCTGCTTACATAAACAGTAATAC
AAGGGGTGTTATGAGCCATATTCAACGGGAAACGTCGAGGCCGCGATTAAATTCCAACATGGATGCTGAT
TTATATGGGTATAAATGGGCTCGCGATAATGTCGGGCAATCAGGTGCGACAATCTATCGCTTGTATGGGA
AGCCCGATGCGCCAGAGTTGTTTCTGAAACATGGCAAAGGTAGCGTTGCCAATGATGTTACAGATGAGAT
GGTCAGACTAAACTGGCTGACGGAATTTATGCCTCTTCCGACCATCAAGCATTTTATCCGTACTCCTGAT
GATGCATGGTTACTCACCACTGCGATCCCCGGAAAAACAGCATTCCAGGTATTAGAAGAATATCCTGATT
CAGGTGAAAATATTGTTGATGCGCTGGCAGTGTTCCTGCGCCGGTTGCATTCGATTCCTGTTTGTAATTG
TCCTTTTAACAGCGATCGCGTATTTCGTCTCGCTCAGGCGCAATCACGAATGAATAACGGTTTGGTTGAT
GCGAGTGATTTTGATGACGAGCGTAATGGCTGGCCTGTTGAACAAGTCTGGAAAGAAATGCATAAACTTT
TGCCATTCTCACCGGATTCAGTCGTCACTCATGGTGATTTCTCACTTGATAACCTTATTTTTGACGAGGG
GAAATTAATAGGTTGTATTGATGTTGGACGAGTCGGAATCGCAGACCGATACCAGGATCTTGCCATCCTA
TGGAACTGCCTCGGTGAGTTTTCTCCTTCATTACAGAAACGGCTTTTTCAAAAATATGGTATTGATAATC
CTGATATGAATAAATTGCAGTTTCATTTGATGCTCGATGAGTTTTTCTAATCAGAATTGGTTAATTGGTT
GTAACACTGGCAGAGCATTACGCTGACTTGACGGGACGGCGCAAGCTCATGACCAAAATCCCTTAACGTG
AGTTACGCGTCGTTCCACTGAGCGTCAGACCCCGTAGAAAAGATCAAAGGATCTTCTTGAGATCCTTTTT
TTCTGCGCGTAATCTGCTGCTTGCAAACAAAAAAACCACCGCTACCAGCGGTGGTTTGTTTGCCGGATCA
AGAGCTACCAACTCTTTTTCCGAAGGTAACTGGCTTCAGCAGAGCGCAGATACCAAATACTGTTCTTCTA
GTGTAGCCGTAGTTAGGCCACCACTTCAAGAACTCTGTAGCACCGCCTACATACCTCGCTCTGCTAATCC
TGTTACCAGTGGCTGCTGCCAGTGGCGATAAGTCGTGTCTTACCGGGTTGGACTCAAGACGATAGTTACC
GGATAAGGCGCAGCGGTCGGGCTGAACGGGGGGTTCGTGCACACAGCCCAGCTTGGAGCGAACGACCTAC
ACCGAACTGAGATACCTACAGCGTGAGCTATGAGAAAGCGCCACGCTTCCCGAAGGGAGAAAGGCGGACA
GGTATCCGGTAAGCGGCAGGGTCGGAACAGGAGAGCGCACGAGGGAGCTTCCAGGGGGAAACGCCTGGTA
TCTTTATAGTCCTGTCGGGTTTCGCCACCTCTGACTTGAGCGTCGATTTTTGTGATGCTCGTCAGGGGGG
CGGAGCCTATGGAAAAACGCCAGCAACGCGGCCTTTTTACGGTTCCTGGCCTTTTGCTGGCCTTTTGCTC
ACATGTTCTTTCCTGCGTTATCCCCTGATTCTGTGGATAACCGTATTACCGCCTTTGAGTGAGCTGATAC
CGCTCGCCGCAGCCGAACGACCGAGCGCAGCGAGTCAGTGAGCGAGGAAGCGGAAGAGCGCCCAATACGC
AAACCGCCTCTCCCCGCGCGTTGGCCGATTCATTAATGCAGCTGGCACGACAGGTTTCCCGACTGGAAAG
CGGGCAGTGAGCGCAACGCAATTAATACGCGTACCGCTAGCCAGGAAGAGTTTGTAGAAACGCAAAAAGG
CCATCCGTCAGGATGGCCTTCTGCTTAGTTTGATGCCTGGCAGTTTATGGCGGGCGTCCTGCCCGCCACC
CTCCGGGCCGTTGCTTCACAACGTTCAAATCCGCTCCCGGCGGATTTGTCCTACTCAGGAGAGCGTTCAC
CGACAAACAACAGATAAAACGAAAGGCCCAGTCTTCCGACTGAGCCTTTCGTTTTATTTGATGCCTGGCA
GTTCCCTACTCTCGCGTTAACGCTAGCATGGATGTTTTCCCAGTCACGACGTTGTAAAACGACGGCCAGT
CTTAAGCTCGGGCCCCAAATAATGATTTTATTTTGACTGATAGTGACCTGTTCGTTGCAACAAATTGATG
AGCAATGCTTTTTTATAATGCCAACTTTGTATACAAAAGTTGGGAGACCCAAGCTTGGTACCGAGAAAGG
AACCTTGGGAGTTCCGCTTACATAACTTACGGTAAATGGCCCGCCTGGCTGACCGCCCAACGACCCCCGC
CCATTGACGTCAATAATGACGTATGTTCCCATAGTAACGCCAATAGGGACTTTCCATTGACGTCAATGGG
TGGAGTATTTACGGTAAACTGCCCACTTGGCAGTACATCAAGTGTATCATATGCCAAGTACGCCCCCTAT
TGACGTCAATGACGGTAAATGGCCCGCCTGGCATTATGCCCAGTACATGACCTTATGGGACTTTCCTACT
TGGCAGTACATCTACGTATTAGTCATCGCTATTACCATGGTGATGCGGTTTTGGCAGTACATCAATGGGC
GTGGATAGCGGTTTGACTCACGGGGATTTCCAAGTCTCCACCCCATTGACGTCAATGGGAGTTTGTTTTG
GCACCAAAATCAACGGGACTTTCCAAAATGTCGTAACAACTCCGCCCCATTGACGCAAATGGGCGGTAGG
CGTGTACGGTGGGAGGTCTATATAAGCAGAGCTCTCCCTATCAGTGATAGAGATCTCCCTATCAGTGATA
GAGATCGTCGACTAGTCGACTAGGGATAACAGGGTAATTGTTTGAATGAGGCTTCAGTACTTTACAGAAT
CGTTGCCTGCACATCTTGGAAACACTTGCTGGGATTACTTCTTCAGGTTAACCCAACAGAAGGCTCGAGC
AACCAGAATTCAAGGGGCTACTTTAGGAGCAATTATCTTGTTTACTAAAACTGAATACCTTGCTATCTCT
TTGATACATTTTTACAAAGCTGAATTAAAATGGTATAAATTAAATCACTTTTTTCAATTGGAAGACTAAT
GCGTTTAT
Features (pLannotate 1.2.2; 15 found; start..end, strand, type, name):
     12..107     -  protein_bind   attL4: mutant version of attL; recombination site for the Gateway® LR reaction LR Clonase™
    139..157     -  promoter       T7 promoter: promoter for bacteriophage T7 RNA polymerase
    291..1100    +  CDS            KanR: aminoglycoside phosphotransferase; aph(3')-Ia; confers resistance to kanamycin in bacteria or G418 (Geneticin®) in eukaryotes
   1247..1835    +  rep_origin     ori: high-copy-number ColE1/pMB1/pBR322/pUC origin of replication
   2018..2110    +  CDS            lacI (fragment): lac repressor; lacI; The lac repressor binds to the lac operator to inhibit transcription in E. coli. This inhibition can be relieved by adding lactose or isopropyl-β-D-thiogalactopyranoside (IPTG).
   2165..2192    -  terminator     rrnB T2 terminator: transcription terminator T2 from the E. coli rrnB gene
   2324..2367    +  terminator     rrnB T1 terminator: Escherichia coli rrnB; transcription terminator T1 from the E. coli rrnB gene
   2414..2450    -  CDS            lacZα (fragment): LacZα fragment of β-galactosidase; lacZ fragment
   2467..2562    +  protein_bind   attL5: mutant version of attL; recombination site for the Gateway® LR reaction LR Clonase™
   2608..2909    +  enhancer       CMV enhancer: human cytomegalovirus immediate early enhancer
   2910..3113    +  promoter       CMV promoter: human cytomegalovirus (CMV) immediate early promoter
   3115..3134    +  promoter       PLtetO-1 promoter (fragment): modified phage lambda PL promoter with tet operator sites (Lutz and Bujard, 1997)
   3136..3155    +  promoter       PLtetO-1 promoter (fragment): modified phage lambda PL promoter with tet operator sites (Lutz and Bujard, 1997)
   3192..3285    +  ncRNA          5' miR-30a: sequence upstream of the 71-nt precursor of the human miR-30a microRNA (Zeng et al., 2002) miRNA
   3299..3411    +  ncRNA          3' miR-30a: sequence downstream of the 71-nt precursor of the human miR-30a microRNA (Zeng et al., 2002) miRNA
