[The description below was written by a language model from this plasmid's Addgene catalogue record and pLannotate feature annotations shown in this document.]
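Description:
pMuLE ENTR CMV/TO-miR-30 L5-L4 is a small (about 3.4 kb) Gateway entry plasmid from the MuLE (Multiple Lentiviral Expression) system, supplied as an empty backbone with no shRNA inserted. It is not itself a viral vector. It serves as a donor module whose cassette is transferred by MultiSite Gateway LR recombination into a lentiviral destination vector. It is propagated in E. coli from a high-copy ColE1/pUC-type origin and selected with kanamycin through an aph(3')-Ia resistance gene. rrnB T1 and T2 terminators lie upstream of the cassette, typical of entry-vector backbones, where they shield the insert from read-through transcription. The short lacI and lacZα fragments and the T7 promoter appear to be backbone remnants without a stated role.

The transferable module lies between attL5 and attL4, mutant attL sites that fix both its position and its orientation when several entry clones are assembled together in one LR reaction. Within these sites, the human CMV immediate-early enhancer and promoter are followed by two short tet operator elements, which the annotation software labels as PLtetO-1 fragments. This is the CMV/TO arrangement, in which Tet repressor binding blocks transcription until tetracycline or doxycycline is added. The repressor is not encoded on this plasmid and would have to be provided separately. Downstream are the 5' and 3' flanking sequences of human miR-30a, separated by a short gap where a hairpin can be inserted. The resulting Pol II transcript is then processed by the microRNA pathway into a mature shRNA. The construct is intended for building inducible knockdown cassettes that can be combined with other MuLE modules for combinatorial genetic manipulation of mammalian cells.
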