Addgene plasmid #62126: pMuLE ENTR CMV/TO-miR-30 L5-L4
Purpose: (Empty Backbone) MuLE (Multiple Lentiviral Expression) Entry vector containing a tet-inducible CMV promoter and miR30-based hairpin module for shRNA expression. Compatible with MultiSite Gateway cloning
Depositing lab: Ian Frew. Depositing organization: University of Zurich. Publication: A versatile modular vector system for rapid combinatorial mammalian genetics. Albers J, Danzer C, Rechsteiner M, Lehmann H, Brandt LP, Hejhal T, Catalano A, Busenhart P, Goncalves AF, Brandt S, Bode PK, Bode-Lesniewska B, Wild PJ, Frew IJ. J Clin Invest. 2015 Mar 9. pii: 79743. doi: 10.1172/JCI79743. PubMed 25751063.
Backbone
  Vector backbone: N/A
  Vector type: Mammalian Expression, RNAi ; MuLE Gateway Entry Vector
Growth in bacteria
  Bacterial resistance: Kanamycin, 50 μg/mL
  Growth temperature: 37°C
  Growth strain: DH5alpha
  Copy number: High Copy
Gene/Insert
  Gene/Insert name: None
Terms and licenses: Academic/Nonprofit Terms; Industry Terms: Not Available to Industry
How to cite: pMuLE ENTR CMV/TO-miR-30 L5-L4 was a gift from Ian Frew (Addgene plasmid # 62126 ; http://n2t.net/addgene:62126 ; RRID:Addgene_62126)
