>Addgene plasmid #62126 | pMuLE ENTR CMV/TO-miR-30 L5-L4 | addgene partial sequence | sequence record 103492 | M13-F20 5'-TGTAAAACGACGGCCAGT-3'
GACTGATAGTGACCTGTTCGTTGCAACAAATTGATGAGCAATGCTTTTTTATAATGCCAACTTTGTATAC
AAAAGTTGGGAGACCCAAGCTTGGTACCGAGAAAGGAACCTTGGGAGTTCCGCTTACATAACTTACGGTA
AATGGCCCGCCTGGCTGACCGCCCAACGACCCCCGCCCATTGACGTCAATAATGACGTATGTTCCCATAG
TAACGCCAATAGGGACTTTCCATTGACGTCAATGGGTGGAGTATTTACGGTAAACTGCCCACTTGGCAGT
ACATCAAGTGTATCATATGCCAAGTACGCCCCCTATTGACGTCAATGACGGTAAATGGCCCGCCTGGCAT
TATGCCCAGTACATGACCTTATGGGACTTTCCTACTTGGCAGTACATCTACGTATTAGTCATCGCTATTA
CCATGGTGATGCGGTTTTGGCAGTACATCAATGGGCGTGGATAGCGGTTTGACTCACGGGGATTTCCAAG
TCTCCACCCCATTGACGTCAATGGGAGTTTGTTTTGGCACCAAAATCAACGGGACTTTCCAAAATGTCGT
AACAACTCCGCCCCATTGACGCAAATGGGCGGTAGGCGTGTACGGTGGGAGGTCTATATAAGCAGAGCTC
TCCCTATCAGTGATAGAGATCTCCCTATCAGTGATAGAGATCGTCGACTAGTCGACTA
