>Addgene plasmid #62126 | pMuLE ENTR CMV/TO-miR-30 L5-L4 | addgene partial sequence | sequence record 103494 | M13-Rev 5'-CAGGAAACAGCTATGACC-3'
TGCAGCTGGATGGCAAATAATGATTTTATTTTGACTGATAGTGACCTGTTCGTTGCAACAAATTGATAAG
CAATGCTTTCTTATAATGCCAACTTTGTATAGAAAAGTTGGGTGCCTCTAGATAAACGCATTAGTCTTCC
AATTGAAAAAAGTGATTTAATTTATACCATTTTAATTCAGCTTTGTAAAAATGTATCAAAGAGATAGCAA
GGTATTCAGTTTTAGTAAACAAGATAATTGCTCCTAAAGTAGCCCCTTGAATTCTGGTTGCTCGAGCCTT
CTGTTGGGTTAACCTGAAGAAGTAATCCCAGCAAGTGTTTCCAAGATGTGCAGGCAACGATTCTGTAAAG
TACTGAAGCCTCATTCAAACAATTACCCTGTTATCCCTAGTCGACTAGTCGACGATCTCTATCACTGATA
GGGAGATCTCTATCACTGATAGGGAGAGCTCTGCTTATATAGACCTCCCACCGTACACGCCTACCGCCCA
TTTGCGTCAATGGGGCGGAGTTGTTACGACATTTTGGAAAGTCCCGTTGATTTTGGTGCCAAAACAAACT
CCCATTGACGTCAATGGGGTGGAGACTTGGAAATCCCCGTGAGTCAAACCGCTATCCACGCCCATTGATG
TACTGCCAAAACCGCATCACCATGGTAATAGCGATGACTAATACGTAGATGTACTGCCAAGTA
